>Addgene plasmid #48570 | pFUSB4_TAGG | depositor full sequence | sequence record 70270 | Full Sequence
ATGTTTTCCCAGTCACGACGTTGTAAAACGACGGCCAGTCTTAAGCGTCTCATGGCCTGACCCCGGACCA
AGTGGTGGCCTATCGCCAGCAACGGTGGCGGCAAGCAAGCGCTCGAAACGGTGCAGCGGCTGTTGCCGGT
GCTGTGCCAGGACCATGGCCTGACCCCGGACCAAGTGGTGGCTATCGCCAGCAACATTGGCGGCAAGCAA
GCGCTCGAAACGGTGCAGCGGCTGTTGCCGGTGCTGTGCCAGGACCATGGCCTGACCCCGGACCAAGTGG
TGGCTATCGCCAGCAACAATGGCGGCAAGCAAGCGCTCGAAACGGTGCAGCGGCTGTTGCCGGTGCTGTG
CCAGGACCATGGCCTGACCCCGGACCAAGTGGTGGCTATCGCCAGCAACAATGGCGGCAAGCAAGCGCTC
GAAACGGTGCAGCGGCTGTTGCCGGTGCTGTGCCAGGACCATGGCCTGACCCCGGACCAAGTGGTGGCTA
TCGAGACGTCTAGACCAGCCAGGACAGAAATGCCTCGACTTCGCTGCTACCCAAGGTTGCCGGGTGACGC
ACACCGTGGAAACGGATGAAGGCACGAACCCAGTGGACATAAGCCTGTTCGGTTCGTAAGCTGTAATGCA
AGTAGCGTATGCGCTCACGCAACTGGTCCAGAACCTTGACCGAACGCAGCGGTGGTAACGGCGCAGTGGC
GGTTTTCATGGCTTGTTATGACTGTTTTTTTGGGGTACAGTCTATGCCTCGGGCATCCAAGCAGCAAGCG
CGTTACGCCGTGGGTCGATGTTTGATGTTATGGAGCAGCAACGATGTTACGCAGCAGGGCAGTCGCCCTA
AAACAAAGTTAAACATTATGAGGGAAGCGGTGATCGCCGAAGTATCGACTCAACTATCAGAGGTAGTTGG
CGTCATCGAGCGCCATCTCGAACCGACGTTGCTGGCCGTACATTTGTACGGCTCCGCAGTGGATGGCGGC
CTGAAGCCACACAGTGATATTGATTTGCTGGTTACGGTGACCGTAAGGCTTGATGAAACAACGCGGCGAG
CTTTGATCAACGACCTTTTGGAAACTTCGGCTTCCCCTGGAGAGAGCGAGATTCTCCGCGCTGTAGAAGT
CACCATTGTTGTGCACGACGACATCATTCCGTGGCGTTATCCAGCTAAGCGCGAACTGCAATTTGGAGAA
TGGCAGCGCAATGACATTCTTGCAGGTATCTTCGAGCCAGCCACGATCGACATTGATCTGGCTATCTTGC
TGACAAAAGCAAGAGAACATAGCGTTGCCTTGGTAGGTCCAGCGGCGGAGGAACTCTTTGATCCGGTTCC
TGAACAGGATCTATTTGAGGCGCTAAATGAAACCTTAACGCTATGGAACTCGCCGCCCGACTGGGCTGGC
GATGAGCGAAATGTAGTGCTTACGTTGTCCCGCATTTGGTACAGCGCAGTAACCGGCAAAATCGCGCCGA
AGGATGTCGCTGCCGACTGGGCAATGGAGCGCCTGCCGGCCCAGTATCAGCCCGTCATACTTGAAGCTAG
ACAGGCTTATCTTGGACAAGAAGAAGATCGCTTGGCCTCGCGCGCAGATCAGTTGGAAGAATTTGTCCAC
TACGTGAAAGGCGAGATCACCAAGGTAGTCGGCAAATAACCCTCGAGCCACCCATGACCAAAATCCCTTA
ACGTGAGTTACGCGTCGTTCCACTGAGCGTCAGACCCCGTAGAAAAGATCAAAGGATCTTCTTGAGATCC
TTTTTTTCTGCGCGTAATCTGCTGCTTGCAAACAAAAAAACCACCGCTACCAGCGGTGGTTTGTTTGCCG
GATCAAGAGCTACCAACTCTTTTTCCGAAGGTAACTGGCTTCAGCAGAGCGCAGATACCAAATACTGTCC
TTCTAGTGTAGCCGTAGTTAGGCCACCACTTCAAGAACTCTGTAGCACCGCCTACATACCTCGCTCTGCT
AATCCTGTTACCAGTGGCTGCTGCCAGTGGCGATAAGTCGTGTCTTACCGGGTTGGACTCAAGACGATAG
TTACCGGATAAGGCGCAGCGGTCGGGCTGAACGGGGGGTTCGTGCACACAGCCCAGCTTGGAGCGAACGA
CCTACACCGAACTGAGATACCTACAGCGTGAGCATTGAGAAAGCGCCACGCTTCCCGAAGGGAGAAAGGC
GGACAGGTATCCGGTAAGCGGCAGGGTCGGAACAGGAGAGCGCACGAGGGAGCTTCCAGGGGGAAACGCC
TGGTATCTTTATAGTCCTGTCGGGTTTCGCCACCTCTGACTTGAGCGTCGATTTTTGTGATGCTCGTCAG
GGGGGCGGAGCCTATGGAAAAACGCCAGCAACGCGGCCTTTTTACGGTTCCTGGCCTTTTGCTGGCCTTT
TGCTCACATGTTCTTTCCTGCGTTATCCCCTGATTCTGTGGATAACCGTATTACCGCCTTTGAGTGAGCT
GATACCGCTCGCCGCAGCCGAACGACCGAGCGCAGCGAGTCAGTGAGCGAGGAAGCGGAAGAGCGCCCAA
TACGCAAACCGCCTCTCCCCGCGCGTTGGCCGATTCATTAATGCAGCTGGCACGACAGGTTTCCCGACTG
GAAAGCGGGCAGTGAGCGCAACGCAATTAATACGCGTACCGCTAGCCAGGAAGAGTTTGTAGAAACGCAA
AAAGGCCATCCGTCAGGATGGCCTTCTGCTTAGTTTGATGCCTGGCAGTTTATGGCGGGCGTCCTGCCCG
CCACCCTCCGGGCCGTTGCTTCACAACGTTCAAATCCGCTCCCGGCGGATTTGTCCTACTCAGGAGAGCG
TTCACCGACAAACAACAGATAAAACGAAAGGCCCAGTCTTCCGACTGAGCCTTTCGTTTTATTTGATGCC
TGGCAGTTCCCTACTCTCGCGTTAACGCTAGCATGG
Features (pLannotate 1.2.2; 8 found; start..end, strand, type, name):
      3..39      -  CDS            lacZα (fragment): LacZα fragment of β-galactosidase; lacZ fragment
    596..619     +  promoter       Pc promoter (fragment): intI1 (promoter lies within the coding sequence); class 1 integron promoter
    795..851     +  CDS            GmR (fragment): gentamycin acetyltransferase; aacC1; confers resistance to gentamycin
    858..1649    +  CDS            SmR: aminoglycoside adenylyltransferase (Murphy, 1985); aadA; confers resistance to spectinomycin and streptomycin
   1742..2330    +  rep_origin     ori: high-copy-number ColE1/pMB1/pBR322/pUC origin of replication
   2513..2605    +  CDS            lacI (fragment): lac repressor; lacI; The lac repressor binds to the lac operator to inhibit transcription in E. coli. This inhibition can be relieved by adding lactose or isopropyl-β-D-thiogalactopyranoside (IPTG).
   2660..2687    -  terminator     rrnB T2 terminator: transcription terminator T2 from the E. coli rrnB gene
   2819..2862    +  terminator     rrnB T1 terminator: Escherichia coli rrnB; transcription terminator T1 from the E. coli rrnB gene
