[The description below was written by a language model from this plasmid's Addgene catalogue record and pLannotate feature annotations shown in this document.]
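Description:
pFUSB4_TAGG is a small (about 2.9 kb) bacterial intermediate plasmid for Golden Gate assembly of TALE nucleases. It is built on the pFUS_B4 array vector and carries a pre-assembled block of four synthetic TALE repeats. The insert is recorded as the RVD sequence NG NI NN NN. Under the standard TALE code (NG for T, NI for A, NN for G), this block recognises the tetranucleotide TAGG named in the plasmid title. The depositor notes that the plasmid was made by Golden Gate cloning. The associated work describes a simplified 15-RVD GoldyTALEN design, which suggests the plasmid belongs to a set of ready-made multimer modules that reduce the number of pieces needed to build a full repeat array. The record does not spell out the library design.

The plasmid is propagated in E. coli through a high-copy ColE1/pUC-type origin. Selection is with spectinomycin, conferred by the aadA (SmR) aminoglycoside adenylyltransferase gene. Just upstream of aadA lie fragments of a class 1 integron Pc promoter and a gentamicin acetyltransferase gene, which appear to be remnants of the resistance cassette's origin. Short lacZα and lacI fragments and the rrnB T1 and T2 terminators are also annotated. The lacZα remnant is consistent with a blue/white screening cassette having been replaced by the repeat array.

The automated annotation does not label the TALE repeats themselves, so the payload is known only from the catalogue fields. The entry is catalogued under mammalian expression and TALEN, but no eukaryotic promoter, nuclease domain or polyadenylation signal is annotated. The plasmid therefore appears to be a module donor whose repeat block is moved into a final TALEN expression backbone, not an expression vector in its own right.
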