Addgene plasmid #48570: pFUSB4_TAGG
Depositing lab: Stephen Ekker. Depositing organization: Mayo Foundation for Medical Education and Research. Publication: High Efficiency In Vivo Genome Engineering with a Simplified 15-RVD GoldyTALEN Design. Ma AC, Lee HB, Clark KJ, Ekker SC. PLoS One. 2013 May 29;8(5):e65259. doi: 10.1371/journal.pone.0065259. Print 2013. PubMed 23734242.
Backbone
  Vector backbone: pFUS_B4
  Vector type: Mammalian Expression, TALEN
Growth in bacteria
  Bacterial resistance: Spectinomycin, 50 μg/mL
  Growth temperature: 37°C
  Growth strain: Top10
  Copy number: Unknown
Gene/Insert
  Gene/Insert name: RVD sequence: NG NI NN NN
  Species: Synthetic
  Cloning method: Unknown
  Sequencing primers: 5′ ttgatgcctggcagttccct; 3′ cgaaccgaacaggcttatgt
Terms and licenses: Academic/Nonprofit Terms; Industry Terms: Not Available to Industry
Depositor comments: Plasmid was created using Golden Gate cloning.
How to cite: pFUSB4_TAGG was a gift from Stephen Ekker (Addgene plasmid # 48570 ; http://n2t.net/addgene:48570 ; RRID:Addgene_48570)
