>Addgene plasmid #48570 | pFUSB4_TAGG | addgene partial sequence | sequence record 71346 | pCR8_F1 5'-ttgatgcctggcagttccct-3'
TCACGACGTTGTAAAACGACGGCCAGTCTTAAGCGTCTCATGGCCTGACCCCGGACCAAGTGGTGGCTAT
CGCCAGCAACGGTGGCGGCAAGCAAGCGCTCGAAACGGTGCAGCGGCTGTTGCCGGTGCTGTGCCAGGAC
CATGGCCTGACCCCGGACCAAGTGGTGGCTATCGCCAGCAACATTGGCGGCAAGCAAGCGCTCGAAACGG
TGCAGCGGCTGTTGCCGGTGCTGTGCCAGGACCATGGCCTGACCCCGGACCAAGTGGTGGCTATCGCCAG
CAACAATGGCGGCAAGCAAGCGCTCGAAACGGTGCAGCGGCTGTTGCCGGTGCTGTGCCAGGACCATGGC
CTGACCCCGGACCAAGTGGTGGCTATCGCCAGCAACAATGGCGGCAAGCAAGCGCTCGAAACGGTGCAGC
GGCTGTTGCCGGTGCTGTGCCAGGACCATGGCCTGACCCCGGACCAAGTGGTGGCTATCGAGACGTCTAG
ACCAGCCAGGACAGAAATGCCTCGACTTCGCTGCTACCCAAGGTTGCCGGGTGACGCACACCGTGGAAAC
GGATGAAGGCACGAACCCAGTGGACATAAGCCTGTTCGGTTCGTAAGCTGTAATGCAAGTAGCGTATGCG
CTCACGCAACTGGTCCAGAACCTTGACCGAACGCAGCGGTGGTAACGGCGCAGTGGCGGTTTTCATGGCT
TGTTATGACTGTTTTTTTGGGGTACAGTCTATGCCTCGGGCATCCAAGCAGCAAGCGCGTTACGCCGTGG
GTCGATGTTTGATGTTATGGAGCAGCAACGATGTTACGCAGCAGGGCAGTCGCCCTAAAACAAAGTTAAA
CATTATGA
